Addgene plasmid #11092: p139 pETF-GST RanBP10 L301I
Depositing lab: Ramesh Shivdasani. Depositing organization: Dana-Farber Cancer Institute.
Backbone
  Vector backbone: pETF-GST
  Backbone size w/o insert (bp): 6000
  Vector type: Bacterial Expression
Growth in bacteria
  Bacterial resistance: Kanamycin, 50 μg/mL
  Growth temperature: 37°C
  Growth strain: DH5alpha
  Copy number: High Copy
Gene/Insert
  Gene/Insert name: RanBP10
  Species: M. musculus (mouse)
  Insert size (bp): 1250
  Mutation: L301I; see depositor comments below
  Entrez Gene: Ranbp10 (a.k.a. 4432417N03Rik)
  Tag / fusion protein: GST (N terminal on backbone)
  Cloning method: Restriction Enzyme; 5′ cloning site HindIII (not destroyed); 3′ cloning site XhoI (not destroyed)
  Sequencing primers: 5′ pGEX5'
Terms and licenses: Academic/Nonprofit Terms; Industry Terms: Not Available to Industry
Depositor comments: The closest NCBI protein match is Q6VN19.2. Please note that this construct contains amino acids 1-407 and is thus a truncated form.
How to cite: p139 pETF-GST RanBP10 L301I was a gift from Ramesh Shivdasani (Addgene plasmid # 11092 ; http://n2t.net/addgene:11092 ; RRID:Addgene_11092)
