[The description below was written by a language model from this plasmid's Addgene catalogue record and pLannotate feature annotations shown in this document.]
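Description:
p139 pETF-GST RanBP10 L301I is a bacterial expression plasmid built on the pETF-GST backbone, a pET-style vector of about 6 kb, giving a total of roughly 7.2 kb with the insert. It is selected with kanamycin through an aph(3')-Ia resistance gene and replicates from a ColE1/pMB1-type origin. The record lists it as high copy, although the feature table also shows the pBR322-derived bom region and the rop gene, which normally moderates copy number. An f1 origin is present for single-stranded DNA production. The short tetracycline-resistance fragments flanking the lacI cassette are non-functional remnants of the pBR322 lineage.

The expression cassette is driven by a T7 promoter with an adjacent lac operator and a T7 gene 10 ribosome binding site. A plasmid-borne lacI gene supplies repressor, so transcription depends on a host providing T7 RNA polymerase and is inducible with IPTG. The open reading frame begins with Schistosoma japonicum glutathione S-transferase, followed by a TEV protease recognition site and then mouse RanBP10 cloned between HindIII and XhoI. The insert of about 1.25 kb encodes only amino acids 1–407, so it is a truncated form of the protein, and it carries the L301I substitution. Downstream of the insert the annotation detects a polyhistidine tag fragment and the T7 terminator. The record lists only the N-terminal GST tag, so whether the His sequence is in frame with the insert is not stated.

The design suits production of a GST-tagged RanBP10 fragment in E. coli for glutathione affinity purification, optional tag removal with TEV protease, and pull-down or binding studies. The record does not state the specific purpose of the L301I mutation.
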