Features (pLannotate 1.2.2; 21 found; start..end, strand, type, name):
     13..30      +  RBS            RBS (fragment): efficient ribosome binding site from bacteriophage T7 gene 10 (Olins and Rangwala, 1989)
     38..691     +  CDS            GST26_SCHJA: Experimental evidence at protein level: Swiss-Prot protein existence level 1. GST isoenzymes appear to play a central role in the parasite detoxification system. Other functions are also suspected including a role in increasing the solubility of haematin in the parasite gut. From Schistosoma japonicum (Blood fluke).
    713..732     +  CDS            TEV site (fragment): tobacco etch virus (TEV) protease recognition and cleavage site
    749..1969    +  CDS            Ranbp10 (fragment): RBP10_MOUSE - Also known as Kiaa1464. Experimental evidence at protein level: Swiss-Prot protein existence level 1. May act as an adapter protein to couple membrane receptors to intracellular signaling pathways (Probable). Core component of the CTLH E3 ubiquitin-protein ligase complex that selectively accepts ubiquitin from UBE2H and mediates ubiquitination and subsequent proteasomal degradation of the transcription factor HBP1 (By similarity). Enhances dihydrotestosterone-induced transactivation activity of AR, as well as dexamethasone-induced transactivation activity of NR3C1, but does not a
   2009..2032    +  CDS            9xHis (fragment): 9xHis affinity tag
   2058..2101    +  CDS            SET1 (fragment): solubility-enhancement tag derived from T7 phage gene 10B
   2109..2156    +  terminator     T7 terminator: transcription terminator for bacteriophage T7 RNA polymerase
   2193..2648    +  rep_origin     f1 ori (sequence partly withheld): f1 bacteriophage origin of replication; arrow indicates direction of (+) strand synthesis
   2675..2732    +  promoter       AmpR promoter (fragment): bla
   2741..3556    -  CDS            KanR: aminoglycoside phosphotransferase; aph(3')-Ia; confers resistance to kanamycin in bacteria or G418 (Geneticin®) in eukaryotes
   3678..4266    +  rep_origin     ori: high-copy-number ColE1/pMB1/pBR322/pUC origin of replication
   4452..4594    -  misc_feature   bom: basis of mobility region from pBR322
   4696..4887    -  CDS            rop: Rop protein, which maintains plasmids at low copy number; rop
   4904..5284    +  CDS            YPB1_ECOLX: Protein predicted: Swiss-Prot protein existence level 4. From Escherichia coli.
   5356..5647    -  CDS            TcR (fragment): tetracycline efflux protein; tet; confers resistance to tetracycline
   5662..5683    -  protein_bind   CAP binding site: CAP binding activates transcription in the presence of cAMP. E. coli catabolite activator protein
   5696..6778    -  CDS            lacI: lac repressor; lacI; The lac repressor binds to the lac operator to inhibit transcription in E. coli. This inhibition can be relieved by adding lactose or isopropyl-β-D-thiogalactopyranoside (IPTG).
   6779..6856    -  promoter       lacI promoter: lacI
   6864..7143    -  CDS            TcR (fragment): tetracycline efflux protein; tet; confers resistance to tetracycline
   7169..7187    +  promoter       T7 promoter: promoter for bacteriophage T7 RNA polymerase
   7188..7212    +  protein_bind   lac operator: The lac repressor binds to the lac operator to inhibit transcription in E. coli. This inhibition can be relieved by adding lactose or isopropyl-β-D-thiogalactopyranoside (IPTG). lac repressor encoded by lacI
>Addgene plasmid #11092 | p139 pETF-GST RanBP10 L301I | depositor full sequence | sequence record 6903 | Author sequence
TCTAGATTTAAATTAACTTTAAGAAGGAGATATACATATGTCCCCTATACTAGGTTATTGGAAAATTAAG
GGCCTTGTGCAACCCACTCGACTTCTTTTGGAATATCTTGAAGAAAAATATGAAGAGCATTTGTATGAGC
GCGATGAAGGTGATAAATGGCGAAACAAAAAGTTTGAATTGGGTTTGGAGTTTCCCAATCTTCCTTATTA
TATTGATGGTGATGTTAAATTAACACAGTCTATGGCCATCATACGTTATATAGCTGACAAGCACAACATG
TTGGGTGGTTGTCCAAAAGAGCGTGCAGAGATTTCAATGCTTGAAGGAGCGGTTTTGGATATTAGATACG
GTGTTTCGAGAATTGCATATAGTAAAGACTTTGAAACTCTCAAAGTTGATTTTCTTAGCAAGCTACCTGA
AATGCTGAAAATGTTCGAAGATCGTTTATGTCATAAAACATATTTAAATGGTGATCATGTAACCCATCCT
GACTTCATGTTGTATGACGCTCTTGATGTTGTTTTATACATGGACCCAATGTGCCTGGATGCGTTCCCAA
AATTAGTTTGTTTTAAAAAACGTATTGAAGCTATCCCACAAATTGATAAGTACTTGAAATCCAGCAAGTA
TATAGCATGGCCTTTGCAGGGCTGGCAAGCCACGTTTGGTGGTGGCGACCATCCTCCAAAAGCTAGTCTG
GTTCCGAGATCTGAAAACCTGTATTTTCAGGGATCGATCCCAAGCTTGATGGCGGCGGCGACGGCAGACC
CGGGAGCTGGGAACCCGCAGGCTGGGGACTCCTCCGGTGGGGACTCCGGGGGCGGGCTACCGTCACCTGG
AGAGCAGGAACTGAGTCGGCGCCTGCAGCGCTTGTACCCTGCGGTTAATCAGCACGAGACGCCGCTGCCG
CGCTCCTGGAGCCCCAAGGACAAGTACAACTACATCGGCCTCTCCCAGGGAAACCTCCGTGTCCATTACA
AAGGTCATGGCAAAAATCACAAAGATGCAGCCTCTGTACGTGCCACCCACCCCATCCCAGCAGCCTGTGG
TATTTACTATTTTGAAGTAAAGATTGTCAGCAAAGGAAGAGATGGGTACATGGGAATTGGACTCTCAGCG
CAAGGCGTTAACATGAACAGACTGCCTGGTTGGGACAAGCATTCCTATGGTTACCATGGCGATGATGGGC
ATTCCTTCTGCTCCTCTGGGACAGGCCAGCCTTATGGTCCCACATTCACCACAGGGGATGTGATCGGCTG
TTGTGTCAACCTCATCAATGGCACCTGCTTCTACACCAAGAATGGCCACAGCCTTGGTATCGCCTTCACA
GATCTCCCGGCCAACCTCTACCCCACTGTCGGCCTACAGACACCTGGGGAGATTGTGGATGCCAACTTTG
GGCAGCAGCCCTTCCTGTTCGACATTGAGGACTATATGCGGGAGTGGCGTGCCAAAGTCCAGGGCACTGT
GCACGGCTTTCCCATAAGTGCCCGGCTTGGCGAGTGGCAGGCGGTGCTGCAGAACATGGTCTCGTCTTAC
CTGGTGCATCATGGGTATTGTTCCACAGCCACAGCTTTTGCCCGAATGACTGAAACCCCGATTCAGGAAG
AGCAGGCATCCATAAAGAACAGACAAAAAATCCAGAAGATAGTGCTGGAAGGCCGGGTGGGTGAAGCCAT
TGAGACAACCCAGCGCTTCTACCCTGGGCTGCTGGAACATAATCCCAACCTGCTCTTCATGCTCAAGTGT
CGACAGTTCGTGGAGATGGTGAACGGCACTGACAGTGAGGTCCGCAGCCTGAGTTCCCGAAGCCCCAAGT
CCCAGGACAGCTACCCTGGCTCCCCCAGCCTCAGCCCCCGACATGGCCCCAGTAGTTCCCATATACACAA
CACAGGAGCAGACAGTCCCAGCTGCAGCAATGGCGTCGCATCCACCAAGAACAAACAGAACCACAGTAAA
TACCCCGCAGAACAAAAACTCATCTCAGAAGAGGATCTGTAGCTCGAGCACCACCACCACCACCACCACC
ACTAATTGATTAATACCTAGGCTGCTAAACAAAGCCCGAAAGGAAGCTGAGTTGGCTGCTGCCACCGCTG
AGCAATAACTAGCATAACCCCTTGGGGCCTCTAAACGGGTCTTGAGGGGTTTTTTGCTGAAAGGAGGAAC
TATATCCGGATTGGCGAATGGG
[124 nt withheld, positions 2193-2316]
C
[91 nt withheld, positions 2318-2408]
A
[49 nt withheld, positions 2410-2458]
CCTTTGACGTTGGAGTCCACGTTCTTT
[37 nt withheld, positions 2486-2522]
ACCCTATCTCGGTCTATTCTTTTGATTTATAAGGGATTTTGCCGATTTCGGCCTATTGGTTAAAAAATGA
GCTGATTTAACAAAAATTTAACGCGAATTTTAACAAAATATTAACGTTTACAATTTCAGGTGGCACTTTT
CGGGGAAATGTGCGCGGAACCCCTATTTGTTTATTTTTCTAAATACATTCAAATATGTATCCGCTCATGA
ATTAATTCTTAGAAAAACTCATCGAGCATCAAATGAAACTGCAATTTATTCATATCAGGATTATCAATAC
CATATTTTTGAAAAAGCCGTTTCTGTAATGAAGGAGAAAACTCACCGAGGCAGTTCCATAGGATGGCAAG
ATCCTGGTATCGGTCTGCGATTCCGACTCGTCCAACATCAATACAACCTATTAATTTCCCCTCGTCAAAA
ATAAGGTTATCAAGTGAGAAATCACCATGAGTGACGACTGAATCCGGTGAGAATGGCAAAAGTTTATGCA
TTTCTTTCCAGACTTGTTCAACAGGCCAGCCATTACGCTCGTCATCAAAATCACTCGCATCAACCAAACC
GTTATTCATTCGTGATTGCGCCTGAGCGAGACGAAATACGCGATCGCTGTTAAAAGGACAATTACAAACA
GGAATCGAATGCAACCGGCGCAGGAACACTGCCAGCGCATCAACAATATTTTCACCTGAATCAGGATATT
CTTCTAATACCTGGAATGCTGTTTTCCCGGGGATCGCAGTGGTGAGTAACCATGCATCATCAGGAGTACG
GATAAAATGCTTGATGGTCGGAAGAGGCATAAATTCCGTCAGCCAGTTTAGTCTGACCATCTCATCTGTA
ACATCATTGGCAACGCTACCTTTGCCATGTTTCAGAAACAACTCTGGCGCATCGGGCTTCCCATACAATC
GATAGATTGTCGCACCTGATTGCCCGACATTATCGCGAGCCCATTTATACCCATATAAATCAGCATCCAT
GTTGGAATTTAATCGCGGCCTAGAGCAAGACGTTTCCCGTTGAATATGGCTCATAACACCCCTTGTATTA
CTGTTTATGTAAGCAGACAGTTTTATTGTTCATGACCAAAATCCCTTAACGTGAGTTTTCGTTCCACTGA
GCGTCAGACCCCGTAGAAAAGATCAAAGGATCTTCTTGAGATCCTTTTTTTCTGCGCGTAATCTGCTGCT
TGCAAACAAAAAAACCACCGCTACCAGCGGTGGTTTGTTTGCCGGATCAAGAGCTACCAACTCTTTTTCC
GAAGGTAACTGGCTTCAGCAGAGCGCAGATACCAAATACTGTCCTTCTAGTGTAGCCGTAGTTAGGCCAC
CACTTCAAGAACTCTGTAGCACCGCCTACATACCTCGCTCTGCTAATCCTGTTACCAGTGGCTGCTGCCA
GTGGCGATAAGTCGTGTCTTACCGGGTTGGACTCAAGACGATAGTTACCGGATAAGGCGCAGCGGTCGGG
CTGAACGGGGGGTTCGTGCACACAGCCCAGCTTGGAGCGAACGACCTACACCGAACTGAGATACCTACAG
CGTGAGCTATGAGAAAGCGCCACGCTTCCCGAAGGGAGAAAGGCGGACAGGTATCCGGTAAGCGGCAGGG
TCGGAACAGGAGAGCGCACGAGGGAGCTTCCAGGGGGAAACGCCTGGTATCTTTATAGTCCTGTCGGGTT
TCGCCACCTCTGACTTGAGCGTCGATTTTTGTGATGCTCGTCAGGGGGGCGGAGCCTATGGAAAAACGCC
AGCAACGCGGCCTTTTTACGGTTCCTGGCCTTTTGCTGGCCTTTTGCTCACATGTTCTTTCCTGCGTTAT
CCCCTGATTCTGTGGATAACCGTATTACCGCCTTTGAGTGAGCTGATACCGCTCGCCGCAGCCGAACGAC
CGAGCGCAGCGAGTCAGTGAGCGAGGAAGCGGAAGAGCGCCTGATGCGGTATTTTCTCCTTACGCATCTG
TGCGGTATTTCACACCGCATATATGGTGCACTCTCAGTACAATCTGCTCTGATGCCGCATAGTTAAGCCA
GTATACACTCCGCTATCGCTACGTGACTGGGTCATGGCTGCGCCCCGACACCCGCCAACACCCGCTGACG
CGCCCTGACGGGCTTGTCTGCTCCCGGCATCCGCTTACAGACAAGCTGTGACCGTCTCCGGGAGCTGCAT
GTGTCAGAGGTTTTCACCGTCATCACCGAAACGCGCGAGGCAGCTGCGGTAAAGCTCATCAGCGTGGTCG
TGAAGCGATTCACAGATGTCTGCCTGTTCATCCGCGTCCAGCTCGTTGAGTTTCTCCAGAAGCGTTAATG
TCTGGCTTCTGATAAAGCGGGCCATGTTAAGGGCGGTTTTTTCCTGTTTGGTCACTGATGCCTCCGTGTA
AGGGGGATTTCTGTTCATGGGGGTAATGATACCGATGAAACGAGAGAGGATGCTCACGATACGGGTTACT
GATGATGAACATGCCCGGTTACTGGAACGTTGTGAGGGTAAACAACTGGCGGTATGGATGCGGCGGGACC
AGAGAAAAATCACTCAGGGTCAATGCCAGCGCTTCGTTAATACAGATGTAGGTGTTCCACAGGGTAGCCA
GCAGCATCCTGCGATGCAGATCCGGAACATAATGGTGCAGGGCGCTGACTTCCGCGTTTCCAGACTTTAC
GAAACACGGAAACCGAAGACCATTCATGTTGTTGCTCAGGTCGCAGACGTTTTGCAGCAGCAGTCGCTTC
ACGTTCGCTCGCGTATCGGTGATTCATTCTGCTAACCAGTAAGGCAACCCCGCCAGCCTAGCCGGGTCCT
CAACGACAGGAGCACGATCATGCGCACCCGTGGGGCCGCCATGCCGGCGATAATGGCCTGCTTCTCGCCG
AAACGTTTGGTGGCGGGACCAGTGACGAAGGCTTGAGCGAGGGCGTGCAAGATTCCGAATACCGCAAGCG
ACAGGCCGATCATCGTCGCGCTCCAGCGAAAGCGGTCCTCGCCGAAAATGACCCAGAGCGCTGCCGGCAC
CTGTCCTACGAGTTGCATGATAAAGAAGACAGTCATAAGTGCGGCGACGATAGTCATGCCCCGCGCCCAC
CGGAAGGAGCTGACTGGGTTGAAGGCTCTCAAGGGCATCGGTCGAGATCCCGGTGCCTAATGAGTGAGCT
AACTTACATTAATTGCGTTGCGCTCACTGCCCGCTTTCCAGTCGGGAAACCTGTCGTGCCAGCTGCATTA
ATGAATCGGCCAACGCGCGGGGAGAGGCGGTTTGCGTATTGGGCGCCAGGGTGGTTTTTCTTTTCACCAG
TGAGACGGGCAACAGCTGATTGCCCTTCACCGCCTGGCCCTGAGAGAGTTGCAGCAAGCGGTCCACGCTG
GTTTGCCCCAGCAGGCGAAAATCCTGTTTGATGGTGGTTAACGGCGGGATATAACATGAGCTGTCTTCGG
TATCGTCGTATCCCACTACCGAGATGTCCGCACCAACGCGCAGCCCGGACTCGGTAATGGCGCGCATTGC
GCCCAGCGCCATCTGATCGTTGGCAACCAGCATCGCAGTGGGAACGATGCCCTCATTCAGCATTTGCATG
GTTTGTTGAAAACCGGACATGGCACTCCAGTCGCCTTCCCGTTCCGCTATCGGCTGAATTTGATTGCGAG
TGAGATATTTATGCCAGCCAGCCAGACGCAGACGCGCCGAGACAGAACTTAATGGGCCCGCTAACAGCGC
GATTTGCTGGTGACCCAATGCGACCAGATGCTCCACGCCCAGTCGCGTACCGTCTTCATGGGAGAAAATA
ATACTGTTGATGGGTGTCTGGTCAGAGACATCAAGAAATAACGCCGGAACATTAGTGCAGGCAGCTTCCA
CAGCAATGGCATCCTGGTCATCCAGCGGATAGTTAATGATCAGCCCACTGACGCGTTGCGCGAGAAGATT
GTGCACCGCCGCTTTACAGGCTTCGACGCCGCTTCGTTCTACCATCGACACCACCACGCTGGCACCCAGT
TGATCGGCGCGAGATTTAATCGCCGCGACAATTTGCGACGGCGCGTGCAGGGCCAGACTGGAGGTGGCAA
CGCCAATCAGCAACGACTGTTTGCCCGCCAGTTGTTGTGCCACGCGGTTGGGAATGTAATTCAGCTCCGC
CATCGCCGCTTCCACTTTTTCCCGCGTTTTCGCAGAAACGTGGCTGGCCTGGTTCACCACGCGGGAAACG
GTCTGATAAGAGACACCGGCATACTCTGCGACATCGTATAACGTTACTGGTTTCACATTCACCACCCTGA
ATTGACTCTCTTCCGGGCGCTATCATGCCATACCGCGAAAGGTTTTGCGCCATTCGATGGTGTCCGGGAT
CTCGACGCTCTCCCTTATGCGACTCCTGCATTAGGAAGCAGCCCAGTAGTAGGTTGAGGCCGTTGAGCAC
CGCCGCCGCAAGGAATGGTGCATGCAAGGAGATGGCGCCCAACAGTCCCCCGGCCACGGGGCCTGCCACC
ATACCCACGCCGAAACAAGCGCTCATGAGCCCGAAGTGGCGAGCCCGATCTTCCCCATCGGTGATGTCGG
CGATATAGGCGCCAGCAACCGCACCTGTGGCGCCGGTGATGCCGGCCACGATGCGTCCGGCGTAGAGGAT
CGAGATCGATCTCGATCCCGCGAAATTAATACGACTCACTATAGGGGAATTGTGAGCGGATAACAATTCC
CC
