>Addgene plasmid #11092 | p139 pETF-GST RanBP10 L301I | addgene partial sequence | sequence record 166412 | pGEX5 5'-GGGCTGGCAAGCCACGTTTGGTG-3'
AAACCTGTATTTTCAGGGATCGATCCCAAGCTTGATGGCGGCGGCGACGGCAGACCCGGGAGCTGGGAAC
CCGCAGGCTGGGGACTCCTCCGGTGGGGACTCCGGGGGCGGGCTACCGTCACCTGGAGAGCAGGAACTGA
GTCGGCGCCTGCAGCGCTTGTACCCTGCGGTTAATCAGCACGAGACGCCGCTGCCGCGCTCCTGGAGCCC
CAAGGACAAGTACAACTACATCGGCCTCTCCCAGGGAAACCTCCGTGTCCATTACAAAGGTCATGGCAAA
AATCACAAAGATGCAGCCTCTGTACGTGCCACCCACCCCATCCCAGCAGCCTGTGGTATTTACTATTTTG
AAGTAAAGATTGTCAGCAAAGGAAGAGATGGGTACATGGGAATTGGACTCTCAGCGCAAGGCGTTAACAT
GAACAGACTGCCTGGTTGGGACAAGCATTCCTATGGTTACCATGGCGATGATGGGCATTCCTTCTGCTCC
TCTGGGACAGGCCAGCCTTATGGTCCCACATTCACCACAGGGGATGTGATCGGCTGTTGTGTCAACCTCA
TCAATGGCACCTGCTTCTACACCAAGAATGGCCACAGCCTTGGTATCGCCTTCACAGATCTCCCGGCCAA
CCTCTACCCCACTGTCGGCCTACAGACACCTGGGGAGATTGTGGATGCCAACTTTGGGCAGCAGCCCTTC
CTGTTCGACATTGAGGACTATATGCGGGAGTGGCGTGCCAAAGTCCAGGGCACTGTGCACGGCTTTCCCA
TAAGTGCCCGGCTTGGCGAGTGGCAGGCGGTGCTGCAGAACATGGTCTCGTCTTACCTGGTGCATCATGG
GTATTGTTCCACAGCCACAGCTTTTGCCCGAATGACTGAAACCCCGATTCAGGAAGAGCAGGCATCCATA
AAGAACAGACAAAAAATCCAGAAGATAGTGCTGGAAGGCCGGGTGGGTGAAGCCATTGAGACAACC
